>Addgene plasmid #117403 | 4xHRE_MLP-sfGFP-CMV_dsRed Exp | addgene full sequence | sequence record 225155 | Addgene NGS Result
GACATTGATTATTGACTAGTTATTAATAGTAATCAATTACGGGGTCATTAGTTCATAGCCCATATATGGA
GTTCCGCGTTACATAACTTACGGTAAATGGCCCGCCTGGCTGACCGCCCAACGACCCCCGCCCATTGACG
TCAATAATGACGTATGTTCCCATAGTAACGCCAATAGGGACTTTCCATTGACGTCAATGGGTGGAGTATT
TACGGTAAACTGCCCACTTGGCAGTACATCAAGTGTATCATATGCCAAGTACGCCCCCTATTGACGTCAA
TGACGGTAAATGGCCCGCCTGGCATTATGCCCAGTACATGACCTTATGGGACTTTCCTACTTGGCAGTAC
ATCTACGTATTAGTCATCGCTATTACCATGGTGATGCGGTTTTGGCAGTACATCAATGGGCGTGGATAGC
GGTTTGACTCACGGGGATTTCCAAGTCTCCACCCCATTGACGTCAATGGGAGTTTGTTTTGGCACCAAAA
TCAACGGGACTTTCCAAAATGTCGTAACAACTCCGCCCCATTGACGCAAATGGGCGGTAGGCGTGTACGG
TGGGAGGTCTATATAAGCAGAGCTCTCTGGCTAACTAGAGAACCCACTGCTTACTGGCTTATCGAAATTA
ATACGACTCACTATAGGGAGACCCAAGCTGGCTAGCCGCCACCATGGCCTCCTCCGAGGACGTCATCAAG
GAGTTCATGCGCTTCAAGGTGCGCATGGAGGGCTCCGTGAACGGCCACGAGTTCGAGATCGAGGGCGAGG
GCGAGGGCCGCCCCTACGAGGGCACCCAGACCGCCAAGCTGAAGGTGACCAAGGGCGGCCCCCTGCCCTT
CGCCTGGGACATCCTGTCCCCCCAGTTCCAGTACGGCTCCAAGGTGTACGTGAAGCACCCCGCCGACATC
CCCGACTACAAGAAGCTGTCCTTCCCCGAGGGCTTCAAGTGGGAGCGCGTGATGAACTTCGAGGACGGCG
GCGTGGTGACCGTGACCCAGGACTCCTCCCTGCAGGACGGCTCCTTCATCTACAAGGTGAAGTTCATCGG
CGTGAACTTCCCCTCCGACGGCCCCGTAATGCAGAAGAAGACTATGGGCTGGGAGGCCTCCACCGAGCGC
CTGTACCCCCGCGACGGCGTGCTGAAGGGCGAGATCCACAAGGCCCTGAAGCTGAAGGACGGCGGCCACT
ACCTGGTGGAGTTCAAGTCCATCTACATGGCCAAGAAGCCCGTGCAGCTGCCCGGCTACTACTACGTGGA
CTCCAAGCTGGACATCACCTCCCACAACGAGGACTACACCATCGTGGAGCAGTACGAGCGCGCCGAGGGC
CGCCACCACCTGTTCCTGTAGACGGCTGTTTAAACCCGCTGATCAGCCTCGACTGTGCCTTCTAGTTGCC
AGCCATCTGTTGTTTGCCCCTCCCCCGTGCCTTCCTTGACCCTGGAAGGTGCCACTCCCACTGTCCTTTC
CTAATAAAATGAGGAAATTGCATCGCATTGTCTGAGTAGGTGTCATTCTATTCTGGGGGGTGGGGTGGGG
CAGGACAGCAAGGGGGAGGATTGGGAAGACAATAGCAGGCATGCTGGGGATGCGGTGGGCTCTATGGCTT
CTGAGGCGGAAAGAACCAGCTGGGGCTCTAGGGGGTATCCCC
[124 nt withheld, positions 1653-1776]
C
[91 nt withheld, positions 1778-1868]
A
[49 nt withheld, positions 1870-1918]
CCTTTGACGTTGGAGTCCACGTTCTTT
[37 nt withheld, positions 1946-1982]
ACCCTATCTCGGTCTATTCTTTTGATTTATAAGGGATTTTGCCGATTTCGGCCTATTGGTTAAAAAATGA
GCTGATTTAACAAAAATTTAACGCGAATTAATTCTGTGGAATGTGTGTCAGTTAGGGTGTGGAAAGTCCC
CAGGCTCCCCAGCAGGCAGAAGTATGCAAAGCATGCATCTCAATTAGTCAGCAACCAGGTGTGGAAAGTC
CCCAGGCTCCCCAGCAGGCAGAAGTATGCAAAGCATGCATCTCAATTAGTCAGCAACCATAGTCCCGCCC
CTAACTCCGCCCATCCCGCCCCTAACTCCGCCCAGTTCCGCCCATTCTCCGCCCCATGGCTGACTAATTT
TTTTTATTTATGCAGAGGCCGAGGCCGCCTCTGCCTCTGAGCTATTCCAGAAGTAGTGAGGAGGCTTTTT
TGGAGGCCTAGGCTTTTGCAAAAAGCTCCCGGGAGCTTGTATATCCATTTTCGGATCTGATCAAGAGACA
GGATGAGGATCGTTTCGCATGATTGAACAAGATGGATTGCACGCAGGTTCTCCGGCCGCTTGGGTGGAGA
GGCTATTCGGCTATGACTGGGCACAACAGACAATCGGCTGCTCTGATGCCGCCGTGTTCCGGCTGTCAGC
GCAGGGGCGCCCGGTTCTTTTTGTCAAGACCGACCTGTCCGGTGCCCTGAATGAACTGCAGGACGAGGCA
GCGCGGCTATCGTGGCTGGCCACGACGGGCGTTCCTTGCGCAGCTGTGCTCGACGTTGTCACTGAAGCGG
GAAGGGACTGGCTGCTATTGGGCGAAGTGCCGGGGCAGGATCTCCTGTCATCTCACCTTGCTCCTGCCGA
GAAAGTATCCATCATGGCTGATGCAATGCGGCGGCTGCATACGCTTGATCCGGCTACCTGCCCATTCGAC
CACCAAGCGAAACATCGCATCGAGCGAGCACGTACTCGGATGGAAGCCGGTCTTGTCGATCAGGATGATC
TGGACGAAGAGCATCAGGGGCTCGCGCCAGCCGAACTGTTCGCCAGGCTCAAGGCGCGCATGCCCGACGG
CGAGGATCTCGTCGTGACCCATGGCGATGCCTGCTTGCCGAATATCATGGTGGAAAATGGCCGCTTTTCT
GGATTCATCGACTGTGGCCGGCTGGGTGTGGCGGACCGCTATCAGGACATAGCGTTGGCTACCCGTGATA
TTGCTGAAGAGCTTGGCGGCGAATGGGCTGACCGCTTCCTCGTGCTTTACGGTATCGCCGCTCCCGATTC
GCAGCGCATCGCCTTCTATCGCCTTCTTGACGAGTTCTTCTGAGCGGGACTCTGGGGTTCGAAATGACCG
ACCAAGCGACGCCCAACCTGCCATCACGAGATTTCGATTCCACCGCCGCCTTCTATGAAAGGTTGGGCTT
CGGAATCGTTTTCCGGGACGCCGGCTGGATGATCCTCCAGCGCGGGGATCTCATGCTGGAGTTCTTCGCC
CACCCCAACTTGTTTATTGCAGCTTATAATGGTTACAAATAAAGCAATAGCATCACAAATTTCACAAATA
AAGCATTTTTTTCACTGCATTCTAGTTGTGGTTTGTCCAAACTCATCAATGTATCTTATCATGTCTGTAT
ACCGTCGACCTCTAGCTAGAGCTTGGCGTAATCATGGTCATAGCTGTTTCCTGTGTGAAATTGTTATCCG
CTCACAATTCCACACAACATACGAGCCGGAAGCATAAAGTGTAAAGCCTGGGGTGCCTAATGAGTGAGCT
AACTCACATTAATTGCGTTGCGCTCACTGCCCGCTTTCCAGTCGGGAAACCTGTCGTGCCAGCTGCATTA
ATGAATCGGCCAACGCGCGGGGAGAGGCGGTTTGCGTATTGGGCGCTCTTCCGCTTCCTCGCTCACTGAC
TCGCTGCGCTCGGTCGTTCGGCTGCGGCGAGCGGTATCAGCTCACTCAAAGGCGGTAATACGGTTATCCA
CAGAATCAGGGGATAACGCAGGAAAGAACATGTGAGCAAAAGGCCAGCAAAAGGCCAGGAACCGTAAAAA
GGCCGCGTTGCTGGCGTTTTTCCATAGGCTCCGCCCCCCTGACGAGCATCACAAAAATCGACGCTCAAGT
CAGAGGTGGCGAAACCCGACAGGACTATAAAGATACCAGGCGTTTCCCCCTGGAAGCTCCCTCGTGCGCT
CTCCTGTTCCGACCCTGCCGCTTACCGGATACCTGTCCGCCTTTCTCCCTTCGGGAAGCGTGGCGCTTTC
TCATAGCTCACGCTGTAGGTATCTCAGTTCGGTGTAGGTCGTTCGCTCCAAGCTGGGCTGTGTGCACGAA
CCCCCCGTTCAGCCCGACCGCTGCGCCTTATCCGGTAACTATCGTCTTGAGTCCAACCCGGTAAGACACG
ACTTATCGCCACTGGCAGCAGCCACTGGTAACAGGATTAGCAGAGCGAGGTATGTAGGCGGTGCTACAGA
GTTCTTGAAGTGGTGGCCTAACTACGGCTACACTAGAAGAACAGTATTTGGTATCTGCGCTCTGCTGAAG
CCAGTTACCTTCGGAAAAAGAGTTGGTAGCTCTTGATCCGGCAAACAAACCACCGCTGGTAGCGGTGGTT
TTTTTGTTTGCAAGCAGCAGATTACGCGCAGAAAAAAAGGATCTCAAGAAGATCCTTTGATCTTTTCTAC
GGGGTCTGACGCTCAGTGGAACGAAAACTCACGTTAAGGGATTTTGGTCATGAGATTATCAAAAAGGATC
TTCACCTAGATCCTTTTAAATTAAAAATGAAGTTTTAAATCAATCTAAAGTATATATGAGTAAACTTGGT
CTGACAGTTACCAATGCTTAATCAGTGAGGCACCTATCTCAGCGATCTGTCTATTTCGTTCATCCATAGT
TGCCTGACTCCCCGTCGTGTAGATAACTACGATACGGGAGGGCTTACCATCTGGCCCCAGTGCTGCAATG
ATACCGCGAGACCCACGCTCACCGGCTCCAGATTTATCAGCAATAAACCAGCCAGCCGGAAGGGCCGAGC
GCAGAAGTGGTCCTGCAACTTTATCCGCCTCCATCCAGTCTATTAATTGTTGCCGGGAAGCTAGAGTAAG
TAGTTCGCCAGTTAATAGTTTGCGCAACGTTGTTGCCATTGCTACAGGCATCGTGGTGTCACGCTCGTCG
TTTGGTATGGCTTCATTCAGCTCCGGTTCCCAACGATCAAGGCGAGTTACATGATCCCCCATGTTGTGCA
AAAAAGCGGTTAGCTCCTTCGGTCCTCCGATCGTTGTCAGAAGTAAGTTGGCCGCAGTGTTATCACTCAT
GGTTATGGCAGCACTGCATAATTCTCTTACTGTCATGCCATCCGTAAGATGCTTTTCTGTGACTGGTGAG
TACTCAACCAAGTCATTCTGAGAATAGTGTATGCGGCGACCGAGTTGCTCTTGCCCGGCGTCAATACGGG
ATAATACCGCGCCACATAGCAGAACTTTAAAAGTGCTCATCATTGGAAAACGTTCTTCGGGGCGAAAACT
CTCAAGGATCTTACCGCTGTTGAGATCCAGTTCGATGTAACCCACTCGTGCACCCAACTGATCTTCAGCA
TCTTTTACTTTCACCAGCGTTTCTGGGTGAGCAAAAACAGGAAGGCAAAATGCCGCAAAAAAGGGAATAA
GGGCGACACGGAAATGTTGAATACTCATACTCTTCCTTTTTCAATATTATTGAAGCATTTATCAGGGTTA
TTGTCTCATGAGCGGATACATATTTGAATGTATTTAGAAAAATAAACAAATAGGGGTTCCGCGCACATTT
CCCCGAAAAGTGCCACCTGACGTCGACGGATCGGGAGATCTTTGTATTTAATTAAGACCTTGAGTACGTG
CGTCTCTGCACGTATGGCGATTAAGACCTTGAGTACGTGCGTCTCTGCACGTATGGCGATTAAGACCTTG
AGTACGTGCGTCTCTGCACGTATGGCGATTAAGACCTTGAGTACGTGCGTCTCTGCACGTATGGCGGATC
TTCGCGATTACGCAATAATGGTACCGGGGGGCTATAAAAGGGGGTGGGGGCGTTCGTCCTCACTCTAAGC
TTGAATTCTCTAGCGCCGCCACCATGAGTAAAGGTGAAGAACTGTTCACCGGTGTTGTTCCGATCCTGGT
TGAACTGGATGGTGATGTTAACGGCCACAAATTCTCTGTTCGTGGTGAAGGTGAAGGTGATGCAACCAAC
GGTAAACTGACCCTGAAATTCATCTGCACTACCGGTAAACTGCCGGTTCCATGGCCGACTCTGGTGACTA
CCCTGACCTATGGTGTTCAGTGTTTTTCTCGTTACCCGGATCACATGAAGCAGCATGATTTCTTCAAATC
TGCAATGCCGGAAGGTTATGTACAGGAGCGCACCATTTCTTTCAAAGACGATGGCACCTACAAAACCCGT
GCAGAGGTTAAATTTGAAGGTGATACTCTGGTGAACCGTATTGAACTGAAAGGCATTGATTTCAAAGAGG
ACGGCAACATCCTGGGCCACAAACTGGAATATAACTTCAACTCCCATAACGTTTACATCACCGCAGACAA
ACAGAAGAACGGTATCAAAGCTAACTTCAAAATTCGCCATAACGTTGAAGACGGTAGCGTACAGCTGGCG
GACCACTACCAGCAGAACACTCCGATCGGTGATGGTCCGGTTCTGCTGCCGGATAACCACTACCTGTCCA
CCCAGTCTAAACTGTCCAAAGACCCGAACGAAAAGCGCGACCACATGGTGCTGCTGGAGTTCGTTACTGC
AGCAGGTATCACGCACGGCATGGATGAACTCTACAAATAAGCGGCCGCCTAGAGGGCCCGTTTAAACCCG
CTGATCAGCCTCGACTGTGCCTTCTAGTTGCCAGCCATCTGTTGTTTGCCCCTCCCCCGTGCCTTCCTTG
ACCCTGGAAGGTGCCACTCCCACTGTCCTTTCCTAATAAAATGAGGAAATTGCATCGCATTGTCTGAGTA
GGTGTCATTCTATTCTGGGGGGTGGGGTGGGGCAGGACAGCAAGGGGGAGGATTGGGAAGACAATAGCAG
GCATGCTGGGGATGCGGTGGGCTCTATGGCCGCGGAATTAGCCTATGTTTTTTGGAACAATTGCATGAAG
AATCTGCTTAGGGTTAGGCGTTTTGCGCTGCTTCGCGATGTACGGGCCAGATATACGCGTT
Features (pLannotate 1.2.2; 21 found; start..end, strand, type, name):
      1..380     +  enhancer       CMV enhancer: human cytomegalovirus immediate early enhancer
    381..584     +  promoter       CMV promoter: human cytomegalovirus (CMV) immediate early promoter
    580..613     +  LTR            5' LTR (truncated) (fragment): truncated 5' long terminal repeat (LTR) from HIV-1
    629..647     +  promoter       T7 promoter: promoter for bacteriophage T7 RNA polymerase
    674..1351    +  CDS            DsRed-Express: rapidly maturing tetrameric variant of DsRed fluorescent protein (Bevis and Glick, 2002) mammalian codon-optimized
   1383..1607    +  polyA_signal   bGH poly(A) signal: bovine growth hormone polyadenylation signal
   1611..1632    +  promoter       SV40 promoter (fragment): SV40 enhancer and early promoter
   1653..2081    +  rep_origin     f1 ori (sequence partly withheld): f1 bacteriophage origin of replication; arrow indicates direction of (+) strand synthesis
   2095..2424    +  promoter       SV40 promoter: SV40 enhancer and early promoter
   2491..3282    +  CDS            neo: KKA2_KLEPN - Also known as kan, nptII. Experimental evidence at protein level: Swiss-Prot protein existence level 1. Resistance to kanamycin, neomycin, paromomycin, ribostamycin, butirosin and gentamicin B. From Klebsiella pneumoniae.
   3306..3464    +  CDS            ble (fragment): BLE_KLEPN - Experimental evidence at protein level: Swiss-Prot protein existence level 1. Binding protein with a strong affinity to the bleomycin family of antibiotics. Binds to CL990; an antimitotic-antibiotic compound. From Klebsiella pneumoniae.
   3459..3580    +  polyA_signal   SV40 poly(A) signal: SV40 polyadenylation signal
   3653..3669    -  protein_bind   lac operator: The lac repressor binds to the lac operator to inhibit transcription in E. coli. This inhibition can be relieved by adding lactose or isopropyl-β-D-thiogalactopyranoside (IPTG). lac repressor encoded by lacI
   3677..3707    -  promoter       lac promoter: promoter for the E. coli lac operon
   3722..3743    -  protein_bind   CAP binding site: CAP binding activates transcription in the presence of cAMP. E. coli catabolite activator protein
   3756..3848    -  CDS            lacI (fragment): lac repressor; lacI; The lac repressor binds to the lac operator to inhibit transcription in E. coli. This inhibition can be relieved by adding lactose or isopropyl-β-D-thiogalactopyranoside (IPTG).
   4031..4619    -  rep_origin     ori: high-copy-number ColE1/pMB1/pBR322/pUC origin of replication
   4790..5650    -  CDS            AmpR: β-lactamase; bla; confers resistance to ampicillin, carbenicillin, and related antibiotics
   5651..5755    -  promoter       AmpR promoter: bla
   6066..6779    +  CDS            Superfolder GFP: Superfolder GFP is a basic (constitutively fluorescent) green fluorescent protein published in 2005, derived from Aequorea victoria. It is reported to be a very rapidly-maturing weak dimer.
   6827..7051    +  polyA_signal   bGH poly(A) signal: bovine growth hormone polyadenylation signal
