[The description below was written by a language model from this plasmid's Addgene catalogue record and pLannotate feature annotations shown in this document.]
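Description:
4xHRE_MLP-sfGFP-CMV_dsRed Exp is a dual-reporter mammalian expression plasmid built on the pcDNA3.1(+) backbone, about 7.2 kb in the sequenced record. It is maintained in E. coli as a high-copy plasmid through a ColE1/pUC-type origin with ampicillin resistance (AmpR under its own bla promoter), and it also carries an f1 origin. For selection in mammalian cells, an SV40 early promoter drives the neomycin phosphotransferase gene, followed by an SV40 polyadenylation signal, which allows G418 selection. Short lac promoter/operator, lacI, ble and HIV-1 LTR matches in the annotation are fragments, most likely backbone remnants or incidental hits rather than functional parts.

The payload consists of two independent fluorescent reporter cassettes, each ending in its own bGH poly(A) signal. In the first, the 714 bp superfolder GFP coding sequence is, according to the catalogue entry and the plasmid name, placed under a hypoxia-inducible promoter: four hypoxia response elements (4xHRE) upstream of an MLP core promoter, presumably the adenovirus major late promoter. The automated feature table does not annotate these elements, but there is an unannotated stretch of roughly 300 bp immediately upstream of the sfGFP ORF where they would be expected to lie. In the second cassette, the CMV immediate-early enhancer and promoter constitutively drive DsRed-Express, a rapidly maturing, mammalian codon-optimized tetrameric red fluorescent protein.

Green fluorescence therefore reports hypoxia-dependent promoter activity. The constitutive red signal can serve as an internal reference for transfection efficiency and plasmid dosage. This design fits the associated work on quantitatively comparing core promoters for regulated gene expression in mammalian cells.
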