Addgene plasmid #117403: 4xHRE_MLP-sfGFP-CMV_dsRed Exp
Purpose: sfGFP expressed from hypoxia-inducible MLP promoter and dsRed expressed from consitutive CMV promoter
Depositing lab: Yvonne Chen. Publication: Quantitative Analyses of Core Promoters Enable Precise Engineering of Regulated Gene Expression in Mammalian Cells. Ede C, Chen X, Lin MY, Chen YY. ACS Synth Biol. 2016 May 20;5(5):395-404. doi: 10.1021/acssynbio.5b00266. Epub 2016 Mar 1. PubMed 26883397.
Backbone
  Vector backbone: pcDNA3.1(+)
  Vector type: Mammalian Expression
  Selectable markers: Neomycin (select with G418)
Growth in bacteria
  Bacterial resistance: Ampicillin, 100 μg/mL
  Growth temperature: 37°C
  Growth strain: DH5alpha
  Copy number: High Copy
Gene/Insert
  Gene/Insert name: SuperFolder GFP (alt name: sfGFP)
  Insert size (bp): 714
Resource information
  A portion of this plasmid was derived from a plasmid made by: The sfGFP gene was PCRed from a plasmid received from Dr. Pamela Silver's laboratory.
Terms and licenses: Academic/Nonprofit Terms; Industry Terms: Not Available to Industry
How to cite: 4xHRE_MLP-sfGFP-CMV_dsRed Exp was a gift from Yvonne Chen (Addgene plasmid # 117403 ; http://n2t.net/addgene:117403 ; RRID:Addgene_117403)
